Addgene plasmid #68401: pEGFP-PTRF
Purpose: Expression of fluorescently tagged PTRF in mammalian cells
Depositing lab: Rob Parton. Publication: PTRF-Cavin, a conserved cytoplasmic protein required for caveola formation and function. Hill MM, Bastiani M, Luetterforst R, Kirkham M, Kirkham A, Nixon SJ, Walser P, Abankwa D, Oorschot VM, Martin S, Hancock JF, Parton RG. Cell. 2008 Jan 11;132(1):113-24. doi: 10.1016/j.cell.2007.11.042. PubMed 18191225.
Backbone
  Vector backbone: pEGFP-N1
  Backbone manufacturer: Clontech
  Backbone size w/o insert (bp): 4700
  Total vector size (bp): 5880
  Vector type: Mammalian Expression
  Selectable markers: Neomycin (select with G418)
Growth in bacteria
  Bacterial resistance: Kanamycin, 50 μg/mL
  Growth temperature: 37°C
  Growth strain: DH5alpha
  Copy number: High Copy
Gene/Insert
  Gene/Insert name: PTRF (alt name: Cavin1)
  Species: M. musculus (mouse)
  Insert size (bp): 1180
  Entrez Gene: Cavin1 (a.k.a. 2310075E07Rik, Cav-p60, Cavin, Ptrf)
  Promoter: CMV
  Tag / fusion protein: EGFP (N terminal on backbone)
  Cloning method: Restriction Enzyme; 5′ cloning site EcoRI (not destroyed); 3′ cloning site BamH1 (not destroyed)
  Sequencing primers: 5′ EGFPN forward; 3′ eGFPN reverse
Terms and licenses: Academic/Nonprofit Terms; Industry Terms: Not Available to Industry
How to cite: pEGFP-PTRF was a gift from Rob Parton (Addgene plasmid # 68401 ; http://n2t.net/addgene:68401 ; RRID:Addgene_68401)
