[The description below was written by a language model from this plasmid's Addgene catalogue record.]
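Description:
pEGFP-PTRF is a mammalian expression plasmid built on the Clontech pEGFP-N1 backbone (about 4.7 kb), carrying a roughly 1.18 kb insert encoding mouse PTRF, also known as Cavin1, for a total size of about 5.9 kb. The coding sequence was placed between the EcoRI and BamHI sites of the multiple cloning site, both of which remain intact, and is transcribed from the CMV promoter, a strong constitutive promoter widely used for high-level expression in transfected mammalian cells. The product is a fusion of PTRF with the green fluorescent reporter EGFP. The record lists the tag as "N terminal on backbone"; however, in the pEGFP-N1 design the cloning site normally lies upstream of EGFP, so that inserts are joined to the amino terminus of EGFP and the fluorescent protein ends up at the carboxy terminus of the fusion. The orientation should therefore be confirmed from the sequence, as no feature table is provided here.

The plasmid is maintained at high copy number in E. coli under kanamycin selection. The same resistance cassette type confers neomycin resistance in mammalian cells, allowing G418 selection of stable transfectants in addition to transient use. The record does not detail the origins of replication or polyadenylation signals.

The stated purpose is expression of fluorescently tagged PTRF in mammalian cells. PTRF/Cavin1 is a cytoplasmic protein associated with the formation and function of caveolae, so the construct is suited to live or fixed-cell imaging of its localisation, recruitment to caveolae at the plasma membrane, and co-localisation with other caveolar components.
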