>Addgene plasmid #68401 | pEGFP-PTRF | addgene partial sequence | sequence record 124458 | CMV-F 5'-CGCAAATGGGCGGTAGGCGTG-3'
TTAGTGAACCGTCAGATCCGCTAGCGCTACCGGTCGCCACCATGGTGAGCAAGGGCGAGGAGCTGTTCAC
CGGGGTGGTGCCCATCCTGGTCGAGCTGGACGGCGACGTAAACGGCCACAAGTTCAGCGTGTCCGGCGAG
GGCGAGGGCGATGCCACCTACGGCAAGCTGACCCTGAAGTTCATCTGCACCACCGGCAAGCTGCCCGTGC
CCTGGCCCACCCTCGTGACCACCCTGACCTACGGCGTGCAGTGCTTCAGCCGCTACCCCGACCACATGAA
GCAGCACGACTTCTTCAAGTCCGCCATGCCCGAAGGCTACGTCCAGGAGCGCACCATCTTCTTCAAGGAC
GACGGCAACTACAAGACCCGCGCCGAGGTGAAGTTCGAGGGCGACACCCTGGTGAACCGCATCGAGCTGA
AGGGCATCGACTTCAAGGAGGACGGCAACATCCTGGGGCACAAGCTGGAGTACAACTACAACAGCCACAA
CGTCTATATCATGGCCGACAAGCAGAAGAACGGCATCAAGGTGAACTTCAAGATCCGCCACAACATCGAG
GACGGCAGCGTGCAGCTCGCCGACCACTACCAGCAGAACACCCCCATCGGCGACGGCCCCGTGCTGCTGC
CCGACAACCACTACCTGAGCACCCAGTCCAAACTGAGCAAAGACCCCAACGAGAAGCGCGATCACATGGT
CCTGCTGGAGTTCGTGACCGCCGCCGGGATCACTCTCGGCATGGACGAGCTGTACAAGTCCGGACTCAGA
TCTCGAGCTCAAGCTTCGAATTCTATGGAGGATGTCACGCTCCATATCGTTGAGCGGCCGTATTCCGGAT
TTCCCGATGCTTCCTCA
