>Addgene plasmid #68401 | pEGFP-PTRF | addgene partial sequence | sequence record 124490 | EGFP-N 5'-CGTCGCCGTCCAGCTCGACCAG-3'
CCATGGTGGCGACCGGTAGCGCTAGCGGATCTGACGGTTCACTAAACCAGCTCTGCTTATATAGACCTCC
CACCGTACACGCCTACCGCCCATTTGCGTCAATGGGGCGGAGTTGTTACGACATTTTGGAAAGTCCCGTT
GATTTTGGTGCCAAAACAAACTCCCATTGACGTCAATGGGGTGGAGACTTGGAAATCCCCGTGAGTCAAA
CCGCTATCCACGCCCATTGATGTACTGCCAAAACCGCATCACCATGGTAATAGCGATGACTAATACGTAG
ATGTACTGCCAAGTAGGAAAGTCCCATAAGGTCATGTACTGGGCATAATGCCAGGCGGGCCATTTACCGT
CATTGACGTCAATAGGGGGCGTACTTGGCATATGATACACTTGATGTACTGCCAAGTGGGCAGTTTACCG
TAAATACTCCACCCATTGACGTCAATGGAAAGTCCCTATTGGCGTTACTATGGGAACATACGTCATTATT
GACGTCAATGGGCGGGGGTCGTTGGGCGGTCAGCCAGGCGGGCCATTTACCGTAAGTTATGTAACGCGGA
ACTCCATATATGGGCTATGAACTAATGACCCCGTAATTGATTACTATTAATAACTAATGCATGGCGGTAA
TACGGTTATCCACAGAATCAGGGGATAACGCAGGAAAGAACATGTGAGCAAAAGGCCAGCAAAAGGCCAG
GAACCGTAAAAAGGCCGCGTTGCTGGCGTTTTTCCATAGGCTCCGCCCC
