>Addgene plasmid #68401 | pEGFP-PTRF | addgene partial sequence | sequence record 125719 | SV40pA-R 5'-GAAATTTGTGATGCTATTGC-3'
ACAACAACAATTGCATTCATTTTATGTTTCAGGTTCAGGGGGAGGTGTGGGAGGTTTTTTAAAGCAAGTA
AAACCTCTACAAATGTGGTATGGCTGATTATGATCAGTTATCTAGATCCGGTGGATCCCGGTCGCTGTCG
CTCTTGTCCACCAGGACGGCGTCCGACTCCTCGGTGATCTCCAGCAGCGTGTGCACGTCGGGGCTGCTCC
CGCGCAGCAGGTCAGTGGCCTCGCCGCGCTCCGCGCCAACCTCGTCGTCCTCGGGACCCACCTCCACCAT
CTCGGTGGCCTTCAGCACCTCCACCTCGCCCTCGCGGATCTTCTTGACGTGGAAGGTGAAAGGCGGCACC
TTGTAGACAGCGGTCTTGGAGCGCGCATACACCACATGGTCGGGCGTGAAGGACTTGCGCAGCTTGTCCC
GGGATGTCTTCAGCTTCTCTCGTCGCTCCACGGGCACCAGGCGCGTGCCCAGCTTGTTCATGCGCTTCTC
CAGCGTGTGCCGTGTCTTCTCCAGGTTCTCCTTGGTCTTCAGGCGCGTCTTCTCCAGGTTCTCACGCGTG
CGCACCTTGGTCTTCTCCATCTTCTCCTTGGAGAAGGCCTTCTTGAAGTCGTCCACGCGCCGCAGGCCGC
TGCGCTTGATGCGCTCGGCGCGGGACTCCTCGATCACCTCCTCCACCTCCACCGCCTCGTCGGACGACAG
CTCGATCGCCGCGGTGTCATCCTCGGGCCGCTCGCCCTCGCCCAGCTCGTCACCCTCCTTCTCAGGCAGT
GCCTCCGACTCTTTCAGCGACTTGCTGACGCTCAGTTTGGCCGGCAGCTTGACTTCATCCTGGTA
